>Addgene plasmid #81048 | pTG-mTDGa.0 | depositor full sequence | sequence record 153682 | pTG-mTDGa.0 sequence 7818 bps
TAATACGACTCACTATAGGGGAATTGTGAGCGGATAACAATTCCCCTCTAGAAATAATTTTGTTTAACTT
TAAGAAGGAGATATAACCATGGACGCAGAGGCCGCGCGCAGCTATTCTCTGGAGCAAGTTCAAGCTTTGT
ATTCATTTCCATTTCAACAAATGATGGCAGAAGTTCCTAACATGGCAGTCACGACTGGACAGCAGGTGCC
AGCAGTAGCTCCTAACATGGCAACCGTGACAGAACAGCAGGTGCCCGCAGACGCTCCTGTCCAGGAACCT
GCACCAGAAGCTCCAAAGAGAAGGAAAAGGAAACCCAGAGCAGCAGAGCCCCAGGAACCAGTGGAGCCCA
AAAAACCTGCTACGTCGAAGAAATCCGGCAAGTCTACAAAATCAAAGGAAAAGCAGGAGAAAATCACAGA
CGCGTTTAAAGTGAAAAGGAAAGTGGACCGCTTCAACGGCGTCTCTGAAGCTGAGCTTCTGACCAAGACT
CTTCCTGACATTTTGACCTTCAATCTGGATATTGTGATCATTGGCATTAACCCGGGATTAATGGCTGCTT
ACAAAGGACATCACTACCCTGGGCCTGGAAATCACTTCTGGAAGTGTCTGTTCATGTCGGGGCTGAGTGA
GGTGCAGCTGAATCACATGGATGACCACACCTTACCCGGCAAGTACGGCATCGGATTCACCAACATGGTG
GAACGGACGACGCCGGGCAGCAAGGATCTGTCTAGTAAAGAGTTCCGGGAAGGAGGGCGCATCCTGGTGC
AGAAACTGCAGAAATATCAGCCACGAATAGCGGTGTTTAATGGAAAATGTATTTATGAAATTTTCAGTAA
AGAAGTTTTTGGAGTAAAGGTTAAGAACTTGGAATTTGGGCTTCAACCCCACAAGATCCCAGACACAGAA
ACTCTGTGCTACGTCATGCCGTCGTCCAGCGCCAGATGTGCTCAGTTTCCCCGGGCCCAGGACAAAGTTC
ATTACTACATTAAGCTGAAGGACTTGAGAGACCAGCTGAAAGGCATTGAACGCAACACCGACGTTCAGGA
AGTGCAGTATACATTTGACCTGCAGCTTGCGCAAGAGGACGCAAAGAAGATGGCTGTTAAGGAAGAAAAG
TATGATCCAGGCTATGAGGCAGCTTACGGCGGCGCCTATGGGGAAAACCCATGTAATGGGGAACCTTGTG
GCATTGCTTCAAATGGGCTAACAGCCCACAGTGCGGAGCCGAGAGGAGAAGCGACCCCCGGCGATGTTCC
AAATGGGCAGTGGATGGCACAGTCGTTTGCAGAGCAGATCCCTTCTTTTAATAATTGTGGGACCCGAGAG
CAGGAAGAAGAGAGCCACGCTCTCGAGCTGGAAGTTCTGTTCCAGGGGCCCGGATCCGGAATGTCCCCTA
TACTAGGTTATTGGAAAATTAAGGGCCTTGTGCAACCCACTCGACTTCTTTTGGAATATCTTGAAGAAAA
ATATGAAGAGCATTTGTATGAGCGCGATGAAGGTGATAAATGGCGAAACAAAAAGTTTGAATTGGGTTTG
GAGTTTCCCAATCTTCCTTATTATATTGATGGTGATGTTAAATTAACACAGTCTATGGCCATCATACGTT
ATATAGCTGACAAGCACAACATGTTGGGTGGTTGTCCAAAAGAGCGTGCAGAGATTTCAATGCTTGAAGG
AGCGGTTTTGGATATTAGATACGGTGTTTCGAGAATTGCATATAGTAAAGACTTTGAAACTCTCAAAGTT
GATTTTCTTAGCAAGCTACCTGAAATGCTGAAAATGTTCGAAGATCGTTTATGTCATAAAACATATTTAA
ATGGTGATCATGTAACCCATCCTGACTTCATGTTGTATGACGCTCTTGATGTTGTTTTATACATGGACCC
AATGTGCCTGGATGCGTTCCCAAAATTAGTTTGTTTTAAAAAACGTATTGAAGCTATCCCACAAATTGAT
AAGTACTTGAAATCCAGCAAGTATATAGCATGGCCTTTGCAGGGCTGGCAAGCCACGTTTGGTGGTGGCG
ACCATCCTCCAAAATAGATCCGGCTGCTAACAAAGCCCGAAAGGAAGCTGAGTTGGCTGCTGCCACCGCT
GAGCAATAACTAGCATAACCCCTTGGGGCCTCTAAACGGGTCTTGAGGGGTTTTTTGCTGAAAGGAGGAA
CTATATCCGGATAACTACGTCAGGTGGCACTTTTCGGGGAAATGTGCGCGGAACCCCTATTTGTTTATTT
TTCTAAATACATTCAAATATGTATCCGCTCATGAGACAATAACCCTGATAAATGCTTCAATAATATTGAA
AAAGGAAGAGTATGAGTATTCAACATTTCCGTGTCGCCCTTATTCCCTTTTTTGCGGCATTTTGCCTTCC
TGTTTTTGCTCACCCAGAAACGCTGGTGAAAGTAAAAGATGCTGAAGATCAGTTGGGTGCACGAGTGGGT
TACATCGAACTGGATCTCAACAGCGGTAAGATCCTTGAGAGTTTTCGCCCCGAAGAACGTTCTCCAATGA
TGAGCACTTTTAAAGTTCTGCTATGTGGCGCGGTATTATCCCGTGTTGACGCCGGGCAAGAGCAACTCGG
TCGCCGCATACACTATTCTCAGAATGACTTGGTTGAGTACTCACCAGTCACAGAAAAGCATCTTACGGAT
GGCATGACAGTAAGAGAATTATGCAGTGCTGCCATAACCATGAGTGATAACACTGCGGCCAACTTACTTC
TGACAACGATCGGAGGACCGAAGGAGCTAACCGCTTTTTTGCACAACATGGGGGATCATGTAACTCGCCT
TGATCGTTGGGAACCGGAGCTGAATGAAGCCATACCAAACGACGAGCGTGACACCACGATGCCTGTAGCA
ATGGCAACAACGTTGCGCAAACTATTAACTGGCGAACTACTTACTCTAGCTTCCCGGCAACAATTAATAG
ACTGGATGGAGGCGGATAAAGTTGCAGGACCACTTCTGCGCTCGGCCCTTCCGGCTGGCTGGTTTATTGC
TGATAAATCTGGAGCCGGTGAGCGTGGGTCTCGCGGTATCATTGCAGCACTGGGGCCAGATGGTAAGCCC
TCCCGTATCGTAGTTATCTACACGACGGGGAGTCAGGCAACTATGGATGAACGAAATAGACAGATCGCTG
AGATAGGTGCCTCACTGATTAAGCATTGGTAACTGTCAGACCAAGTTTACTCATATATACTTTAGATTGA
TT
[38 nt withheld, positions 3223-3260]
A
[37 nt withheld, positions 3262-3298]
ATTTTGTTAAAATTCGCGTTAAATTTTTGTTAAATCAGCTCATTTTTTAACCAATAGGCCGAAATCGGCA
AAATCCCTTATAAATCAAAAGAATAGCCCGAGATAGGGT
[37 nt withheld, positions 3408-3444]
AAAGAACGTGGACTCCAACGTCAAAGG
[141 nt withheld, positions 3472-3612]
G
[125 nt withheld, positions 3614-3738]
AAAGGATCTAGGTGAAGATCCTTTTTGATAATCTCATGACCAAAATCCCTTAACGTGAGTTTTCGTTCCA
CTGAGCGTCAGACCCCGTAGAAAAGATCAAAGGATCTTCTTGAGATCCTTTTTTTCTGCGCGTAATCTGC
TGCTTGCAAACAAAAAAACCACCGCTACCAGCGGTGGTTTGTTTGCCGGATCAAGAGCTACCAACTCTTT
TTCCGAAGGTAACTGGCTTCAGCAGAGCGCAGATACCAAATACTGTCCTTCTAGTGTAGCCGTAGTTAGG
CCACCACTTCAAGAACTCTGTAGCACCGCCTACATACCTCGCTCTGCTAATCCTGTTACCAGTGGCTGCT
GCCAGTGGCGATAAGTCGTGTCTTACCGGGTTGGACTCAAGACGATAGTTACCGGATAAGGCGCAGCGGT
CGGGCTGAACGGGGGGTTCGTGCACACAGCCCAGCTTGGAGCGAACGACCTACACCGAACTGAGATACCT
ACAGCGTGAGCTATGAGAAAGCGCCACGCTTCCCGAAGGGAGAAAGGCGGACAGGTATCCGGTAAGCGGC
AGGGTCGGAACAGGAGAGCGCACGAGGGAGCTTCCAGGGGGAAACGCCTGGTATCTTTATAGTCCTGTCG
GGTTTCGCCACCTCTGACTTGAGCGTCGATTTTTGTGATGCTCGTCAGGGGGGCGGAGCCTATGGAAAAA
CGCCAGCAACGCGGCCTTTTTACGGTTCCTGGCCTTTTGCTGGCCTTTTGCTCACATGTTCTTTCCTGCG
TTATCCCCTGATTCTGTGGATAACCGTATTACCGCCTTTGAGTGAGCTGATACCGCTCGCCGCAGCCGAA
CGACCGAGCGCAGCGAGTCAGTGAGCGAGGAAGCTATGGTGCACTCTCAGTACAATCTGCTCTGATGCCG
CATAGTTAAGCCAGTATACACTCCGCTATCGCTACGTGACTGGGTCATGGCTGCGCCCCGACACCCGCCA
ACACCCGCTGACGCGCCCTGACGGGCTTGTCTGCTCCCGGCATCCGCTTACAGACAAGCTGTGACCGTCT
CCGGGAGCTGCATGTGTCAGAGGTTTTCACCGTCATCACCGAAACGCGCGAGGCAGCTGCGGTAAAGCTC
ATCAGCGTGGTCGTGCAGCGATTCACAGATGTCTGCCTGTTCATCCGCGTCCAGCTCGTTGAGTTTCTCC
AGAAGCGTTAATGTCTGGCTTCTGATAAAGCGGGCCATGTTAAGGGCGGTTTTTTCCTGTTTGGTCACTG
ATGCCTCCGTGTAAGGGGGATTTCTGTTCATGGGGGTAATGATACCGATGAAACGAGAGAGGATGCTCAC
GATACGGGTTACTGATGATGAACATGCCCGGTTACTGGAACGTTGTGAGGGTAAACAACTGGCGGTATGG
ATGCGGCGGGACCAGAGAAAAATCACTCAGGGTCAATGCCAGCCGAACGCCAGCAAGACGTAGCCCAGCG
CGTCGGCCGCCATGCCGGCGATAATGGCCTGCTTCTCGCCGAAACGTTTGGTGGCGGGACCAGTGACGAA
GGCTTGAGCGAGGGCGTGCAAGATTCCGAATACCGCAAGCGACAGGCCGATCATCGTCGCGCTCCAGCGA
AAGCGGTCCTCGCCGAAAATGACCCAGAGCGCTGCCGGCACCTGTCCTACGAGTTGCATGATAAAGAAGA
CAGTCATAAGTGCGGCGACGATAGTCATGCCCCGCGCCCACCGGAAGGAGCTGACTGGGTTGAAGGCTCT
CAAGGGCATCGGTCGAGATCCCGGTGCCTAATGAGTGAGCTAACTTACATTAATTGCGTTGCGCTCACTG
CCCGCTTTCCAGTCGGGAAACCTGTCGTGCCAGCTGCATTAATGAATCGGCCAACGCGCGGGGAGAGGCG
GTTTGCGTATTGGGCGCCAGGGTGGTTTTTCTTTTCACCAGTGAGACGGGCAACAGCTGATTGCCCTTCA
CCGCCTGGCCCTGAGAGAGTTGCAGCAAGCGGTCCACGCTGGTTTGCCCCAGCAGGCGAAAATCCTGTTT
GATGGTGGTTAACGGCGGGATATAACATGAGCTGTCTTCGGTATCGTCGTATCCCACTACCGAGATATCC
GCACCAACGCGCAGCCCGGACTCGGTAATGGCGCGCATTGCGCCCAGCGCCATCTGATCGTTGGCAACCA
GCATCGCAGTGGGAACGATGCCCTCATTCAGCATTTGCATGGTTTGTTGAAAACCGGACATGGCACTCCA
GTCGCCTTCCCGTTCCGCTATCGGCTGAATTTGATTGCGAGTGAGATATTTATGCCAGCCAGCCAGACGC
AGACGCGCCGAGACAGAACTTAATGGGCCCGCTAACAGCGCGATTTGCTGGTGACCCAATGCGACCAGAT
GCTCCACGCCCAGTCGCGTACCGTCTTCATGGGAGAAAATAATACTGTTGATGGGTGTCTGGTCAGAGAC
ATCAAGAAATAACGCCGGAACATTAGTGCAGGCAGCTTCCACAGCAATGGCATCCTGGTCATCCAGCGGA
TAGTTAATGATCAGCCCACTGACGCGTTGCGCGAGAAGATTGTGCACCGCCGCTTTACAGGCTTCGACGC
CGCTTCGTTCTACCATCGACACCACCACGCTGGCACCCAGTTGATCGGCGCGAGATTTAATCGCCGCGAC
AATTTGCGACGGCGCGTGCAGGGCCAGACTGGAGGTGGCAACGCCAATCAGCAACGACTGTTTGCCCGCC
AGTTGTTGTGCCACGCGGTTGGGAATGTAATTCAGCTCCGCCATCGCCGCTTCCACTTTTTCCCGCGTTT
TCGCAGAAACGTGGCTGGCCTGGTTCACCACGCGGGAAACGGTCTGATAAGAGACACCGGCATACTCTGC
GACATCGTATAACGTTACTGGTTTCACATTCACCACCCTGAATTGACTCTCTTCCGGGCGCTATCATGCC
ATACCGCGAAAGGTTTTGCGCCATTCGATGGTGTCCGGGATCTCGACGCTCTCCCTTATGCGACTCCTGC
ATTAGGAAGCAGCCCAGTAGTAGGTTGAGGCCGTTGAGCACCGCCGCCGCAAGGAATGGTGCATGCCGGC
ATGCCGCCCTTTCGTCTTCAAGAATTAATTCCCAATTCCCCAGGCATCAAATAAAACGAAAGGCTCAGTC
GAAAGACTGGGCCTTTCGTTTTATCTGTTGTTTGTCGGTGAACGCTCTCCTGAGTAGGACAAATCCGCCG
GGAGCGGATTTGAACGTTGCGAAGCAACGGCCCGGAGGGTGGCGGGCAGGACGCCCGCCATAAACTGCCA
GGAATTAATTCCCCAGGCATCAAATAAAACGAAAGGCTCAGTCGAAAGACTGGGCCTTTCGTTTTATCTG
TTGTTTGTCGGTGAACGCTCTCCTGAGTAGGACAAATCCGCCGGGAGCGGATTTGAACGTTGCGAAGCAA
CGGCCCGGAGGGTGGCGGGCAGGACGCCCGCCATAAACTGCCAGGAATTAATTCCCCAGGCATCAAATAA
AACGAAAGGCTCAGTCGAAAGACTGGGCCTTTCGTTTTATCTGTTGTTTGTCGGTGAACGCTCTCCTGAG
TAGGACAAATCCGCCGGGAGCGGATTTGAACGTTGCGAAGCAACGGCCCGGAGGGTGGCGGGCAGGACGC
CCGCCATAAACTGCCAGGAATTAATTCCCCAGGCATCAAATAAAACGAAAGGCTCAGTCGAAAGACTGGG
CCTTTCGTTTTATCTGTTGTTTGTCGGTGAACGCTCTCCTGAGTAGGACAAATCCGCCGGGAGCGGATTT
GAACGTTGCGAAGCAACGGCCCGGAGGGTGGCGGGCAGGACGCCCGCCATAAACTGCCAGGAATTAATTC
CCCAGGCATCAAATAAAACGAAAGGCTCAGTCGAAAGACTGGGCCTTTCGTTTTATCTGTTGTTTGTCGG
TGAACGCTCTCCTGAGTAGGACAAATCCGCCGGGAGCGGATTTGAACGTTGCGAAGCAACGGCCCGGAGG
GTGGCGGGCAGGACGCCCGCCATAAACTGCCAGGAATTGGGGATCGGAATTAATTCCCGGTTTAAACCGG
GGATCTCGATCCCGCGAAAT
Features (pLannotate 1.2.2; 24 found; start..end, strand, type, name):
      1..19      +  promoter       T7 promoter: promoter for bacteriophage T7 RNA polymerase
     20..44      +  protein_bind   lac operator: The lac repressor binds to the lac operator to inhibit transcription in E. coli. This inhibition can be relieved by adding lactose or isopropyl-β-D-thiogalactopyranoside (IPTG). lac repressor encoded by lacI
     59..81      +  RBS            RBS: efficient ribosome binding site from bacteriophage T7 gene 10 (Olins and Rangwala, 1989)
     89..1351    +  CDS            Tdg: TDG_MOUSE - Experimental evidence at protein level: Swiss-Prot protein existence level 1. DNA glycosylase that plays a key role in active DNA demethylation: specifically recognizes and binds 5-formylcytosine (5fC) and 5-carboxylcytosine (5caC) in the context of CpG sites and mediates their excision through base-excision repair (BER) to install an unmethylated cytosine (PubMed:21817016). Cannot remove 5- hydroxymethylcytosine (5hmC). According to an alternative model, involved in DNA demethylation by mediating DNA glycolase activity toward 5-hydroxymethyluracil (5hmU) produced by deamination of
   1391..2044    +  CDS            GST26_SCHJA: Experimental evidence at protein level: Swiss-Prot protein existence level 1. GST isoenzymes appear to play a central role in the parasite detoxification system. Other functions are also suspected including a role in increasing the solubility of haematin in the parasite gut. From Schistosoma japonicum (Blood fluke).
   2053..2102    +  CDS            SET1 (fragment): solubility-enhancement tag derived from T7 phage gene 10B
   2110..2157    +  terminator     T7 terminator: transcription terminator for bacteriophage T7 RNA polymerase
   2217..2321    +  promoter       AmpR promoter: bla
   2322..3182    +  CDS            AmpR: β-lactamase; bla; confers resistance to ampicillin, carbenicillin, and related antibiotics
   3224..3737    -  rep_origin     M13 ori (sequence partly withheld): M13 bacteriophage origin of replication; arrow indicates direction of (+) strand synthesis
   3848..4436    +  rep_origin     ori: high-copy-number ColE1/pMB1/pBR322/pUC origin of replication
   4613..4703    -  misc_feature   bom (fragment): basis of mobility region from pBR322
   4805..4996    -  CDS            rop: Rop protein, which maintains plasmids at low copy number; rop
   5037..5147    +  CDS            mbeC (fragment): MBEC_ECOLX - Experimental evidence at protein level: Swiss-Prot protein existence level 1. Required for efficient mobilization of ColE1 plasmid and is thus essential to promote the specific transfer of the plasmid during conjugation. Probably functions by inducing DNA bending, helping the MbeA relaxase to melt the DNA around the nic site and cleave the phosphodiester bond. Binds specifically double-stranded DNA (dsDNA) containing the ColE1 oriT but does not recognize the inverted repeat (IR). From Escherichia coli.
   5182..5504    -  CDS            TcR (fragment): tetracycline efflux protein; tet; confers resistance to tetracycline
   5519..5540    -  protein_bind   CAP binding site: CAP binding activates transcription in the presence of cAMP. E. coli catabolite activator protein
   5553..6635    -  CDS            lacI: lac repressor; lacI; The lac repressor binds to the lac operator to inhibit transcription in E. coli. This inhibition can be relieved by adding lactose or isopropyl-β-D-thiogalactopyranoside (IPTG).
   6636..6713    -  promoter       lacI promoter: lacI
   6721..6814    -  CDS            TcR (fragment): tetracycline efflux protein; tet; confers resistance to tetracycline
   6866..6952    +  terminator     rrnB T1 terminator: Escherichia coli rrnB; transcription terminator T1 from the E. coli rrnB gene
   7049..7135    +  terminator     rrnB T1 terminator: Escherichia coli rrnB; transcription terminator T1 from the E. coli rrnB gene
   7232..7318    +  terminator     rrnB T1 terminator: Escherichia coli rrnB; transcription terminator T1 from the E. coli rrnB gene
   7415..7501    +  terminator     rrnB T1 terminator: Escherichia coli rrnB; transcription terminator T1 from the E. coli rrnB gene
   7598..7684    +  terminator     rrnB T1 terminator: Escherichia coli rrnB; transcription terminator T1 from the E. coli rrnB gene
