[The description below was written by a language model from this plasmid's Addgene catalogue record and pLannotate feature annotations shown in this document.]
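Description:
pTG-mTDGa.0 is a bacterial expression plasmid for producing mouse thymine DNA glycosylase (TDG) in E. coli. It is built on the pTXB3 backbone, in which the original Mxe GyrA intein and chitin-binding domain were replaced by a PreScission protease cleavage site followed by glutathione S-transferase. The 7.8 kb plasmid replicates from a ColE1/pMB1-type origin and also carries the rop gene, consistent with its catalogue listing as low copy. It is selected with ampicillin through the β-lactamase gene. An M13 phage origin, a bom fragment and remnants of a tetracycline resistance gene are backbone carry-overs. The short SET1 fragment annotated just before the T7 terminator is probably also residual vector sequence, not a functional tag.

The 1,263 bp Tdg coding sequence was inserted between NcoI and XhoI sites. It lies downstream of a T7 promoter, a lac operator and the T7 gene 10 ribosome binding site, and is followed by the Schistosoma japonicum GST coding sequence and a T7 terminator. The short gap between the two reading frames fits the recorded PreScission site, although the feature table does not annotate it. A plasmid-borne lacI gene supplies repressor, so expression stays off until it is induced with IPTG in a host that provides T7 RNA polymerase. Five tandem rrnB T1 terminators upstream of the T7 promoter presumably limit read-through transcription into the cassette.

The product is TDG with a C-terminal GST tag, which allows purification on glutathione resin and removal of the tag by protease cleavage. TDG excises 5-formylcytosine and 5-carboxylcytosine, and the associated publication concerns biochemical reconstitution of TET1-, TDG- and base-excision-repair-dependent active DNA demethylation. The record therefore points to use as a source of recombinant enzyme for in vitro assays.
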