Addgene plasmid #81048: pTG-mTDGa.0
Purpose: bacterial expression of murine TDG
Depositing lab: Primo Schaer. Depositing organization: University of Basel. Publication: Biochemical reconstitution of TET1-TDG-BER-dependent active DNA demethylation reveals a highly coordinated mechanism. Weber AR, Krawczyk C, Robertson AB, Kusnierczyk A, Vagbo CB, Schuermann D, Klungland A, Schar P. Nat Commun. 2016 Mar 2;7:10806. doi: 10.1038/ncomms10806. PubMed 26932196.
Backbone
  Vector backbone: pTXB3
  Backbone manufacturer: New England Biolabs
  Backbone size w/o insert (bp): 6550
  Total vector size (bp): 7818
  Modifications to backbone: Mxe GyrA intein-CBD replaced by PreScission cleavage site and GST
  Vector type: Bacterial Expression
Growth in bacteria
  Bacterial resistance: Ampicillin, 100 μg/mL
  Growth temperature: 37°C
  Growth strain: DH5alpha
  Copy number: Low Copy
Gene/Insert
  Gene/Insert name: TDG
  Species: M. musculus (mouse)
  Insert size (bp): 1263
  GenBank ID: NM_011561.2
  Entrez Gene: Tdg (a.k.a. E130317C12Rik, JZA-3, Jza1)
  Promoter: T7
  Tag / fusion protein: GST (C terminal on backbone)
  Cloning method: Restriction Enzyme; 5′ cloning site NcoI (not destroyed); 3′ cloning site XhoI (not destroyed)
  Sequencing primers: 5′ T7_promoter; 3′ T7_terminal_primer
Terms and licenses: Academic/Nonprofit Terms; Industry Terms: Not Available to Industry
How to cite: pTG-mTDGa.0 was a gift from Primo Schaer (Addgene plasmid # 81048 ; http://n2t.net/addgene:81048 ; RRID:Addgene_81048)
