>Addgene plasmid #81048 | pTG-mTDGa.0 | addgene partial sequence | sequence record 157195 | GST-R 5'-AAAGAAGTCGAGTGGGTTGC-3'
CCTAGTATAGGGGACATTCCGGATCCGGGCCCCTGGAACAGAACTTCCAGCTCGAGAGCGTGGCTCTCTT
CTTCCTGCTCTCGGGTCCCACAATTATTAAAAGAAGGGATCTGCTCTGCAAACGACTGTGCCATCCACTG
CCCATTTGGAACATCGCCGGGGGTCGCTTCTCCTCTCGGCTCCGCACTGTGGGCTGTTAGCCCATTTGAA
GCAATGCCACAAGGTTCCCCATTACATGGGTTTTCCCCATAGGCGCCGCCGTAAGCTGCCTCATAGCCTG
GATCATACTTTTCTTCCTTAACAGCCATCTTCTTTGCGTCCTCTTGCGCAAGCTGCAGGTCAAATGTATA
CTGCACTTCCTGAACGTCGGTGTTGCGTTCAATGCCTTTCAGCTGGTCTCTCAAGTCCTTCAGCTTAATG
TAGTAATGAACTTTGTCCTGGGCCCGGGGAAACTGAGCACATCTGGCGCTGGACGACGGCATGACGTAGC
ACAGAGTTTCTGTGTCTGGGATCTTGTGGGGTTGAAGCCCAAATTCCAAGTTCTTAACCTTTACTCCAAA
AACTTCTTTACTGAAAATTTCATAAATACATTTTCCATTAAACACCGCTATTCGTGGCTGATATTTCTGC
AGTTTCTGCACCAGGATGCGCCCTCCTTCCCGGAACTCTTTACTAGACAGATCCTTGCTGCCCGGCGTCG
TCCGTTCCACCATGTTGGTGAATCCGATGCCGTACTTGCCGGGTAAGGTGTGGTCATCCATGTGATTCAG
CTGCACCTCACTCAGCCCCGACATGAACAGACACTTCCAGAAGTGATTTCCAGGCCCAGGGTAGTGATGT
C
